Addgene plasmid #18895: pET3a-Yuh1
Depositing lab: Cecile Pickart. Depositing organization: Johns Hopkins University and School of Medicine. Publication: Ubiquitin chain synthesis. Raasi S, Pickart CM. Methods Mol Biol. 2005;301:47-55. doi: 10.1385/1-59259-895-1:047. PubMed 15917625.
Backbone
  Vector backbone: N/A
  Vector type: Bacterial Expression
Growth in bacteria
  Bacterial resistance: Ampicillin, 100 μg/mL
  Growth temperature: 37°C
  Growth strain: DH5alpha
  Copy number: Unknown
Gene/Insert
  Gene/Insert name: Ubiquitin C-terminal hydrolase I (alt name: YUH1)
  Species: S. cerevisiae (budding yeast)
  Entrez Gene: YUH1 (a.k.a. YJR099W)
  Cloning method: Restriction Enzyme
  Sequencing primers: 5′ N/A
Resource information
  A portion of this plasmid was derived from a plasmid made by: Plasmid is obtained from Robert E. Cohen.
Terms and licenses: Academic/Nonprofit Terms; Industry Terms: Not Available to Industry
Depositor comments: Johnston SC, Riddle SM, Cohen RE, Hill CP. EMBO J. 1999 Jul 15;18(14):3877-87
How to cite: pET3a-Yuh1 was a gift from Cecile Pickart (Addgene plasmid # 18895 ; http://n2t.net/addgene:18895 ; RRID:Addgene_18895)
