[The description below was written by a language model from this plasmid's Addgene catalogue record.]
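Description:
pET3a-Yuh1 is a bacterial expression plasmid carrying the Saccharomyces cerevisiae gene YUH1 (YJR099W), which encodes ubiquitin C-terminal hydrolase I. The catalogue entry lists the backbone field as not available, but the construct name points to pET3a, a member of the pET family in which an insert is normally placed under a T7 promoter and expressed in E. coli strains that supply T7 RNA polymerase. The promoter, origin of replication, terminator and any tags are not stated in the record, and no feature table is provided, so these details cannot be confirmed here. The plasmid is selected with ampicillin and maintained in a standard cloning strain; its copy number is recorded as unknown. The insert was introduced by restriction enzyme cloning, although the sites used are not given, and part of the plasmid derives from a construct made in another laboratory.

Yuh1 is a deubiquitinating enzyme that cleaves small adducts or short extensions from the C-terminus of ubiquitin. The associated publication concerns the synthesis of ubiquitin chains, which suggests the plasmid serves as a source of recombinant Yuh1 for in vitro ubiquitin biochemistry. In such work, a C-terminal hydrolase is commonly used to remove a blocking residue from the ubiquitin C-terminus so that defined chains can be extended stepwise. The depositor comments also point to an earlier study of this enzyme, consistent with use of the plasmid for producing purified protein. The record does not specify an exact application beyond these references.
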