>Addgene plasmid #18895 | pET3a-Yuh1 | addgene partial sequence | sequence record 24764 | T7 5'-TAATACGACTCACTATAGGG-3'
CAGGTTCTCTGAATATTTTGTTTACTTTAAGAAGGAGATATACATATGAGCGGAGAAAATCGTGCTGTGG
TGCCGATTGAATCAAACCCTGAAGTTTTTACAAATTTTGCACATAAATTAGGTTTAAAAAATGAATGGGC
GTATTTCGATATCTATAGCTTAACAGAGCCAGAGTTACTAGCATTCTTACCAAGGCCAGTGAAGGCCATT
GTGCTGCTATTTCCGATAAACGAGGATAGAAAATCGAGTACCAGTCAACAAATTACAAGTTCTTATGATG
TTATATGGTTTAAGCAATCAGTCAAAAATGCGTGCGGATTGTATGCAATTCTTCATTCTTTGAGCAATAA
CCAGTCATTGTTGGAGCCCGGCTCCGACTTGGACAATTTTTTAAAATCTCAAAGTGATACTTCAAGCTCG
AAGAATAGGTTTGATGATGTTACTACCGACCAATTCGTCTTGAATGTAATAAAAGAGAATGTACAAACAT
TTTCTACTGGCCAGTCAGAAGCACCAGAAGCAACTGCAGATACTAATCTACACTATATCACATATGTGGA
AGAGAACGGAGGGATATTTGAACTGGATGGAAGGAATTTGAGCGGACCCCTCTATTTGGGAAAGAGTGAC
CCAACTGCCACCGATTTGATGANGAAGGAATTAGTTAGAGTGAGAGTCGCCTCNTGTATGGAAAATGCAA
ATGAAGAAGATGTATTAAACTTTGCTATGCTAGGATGGGCCNTAATTGGGATANGATCNGCTGCTACAAG
CCCGAAGGAGCTGAGTGCTGCTGCACGCTGANCATACAGCTACCCTGGGCNCTACGNCTGAGGTTTGNGA
AGGGACATCCGA
